>Addgene plasmid #197673 | pBBR1_DVK_AE(J23106-RiboJ-BCD2-E0040m-B0015) | addgene full sequence | sequence record 388762 | Addgene NGS Result
GGAGTTTACGGCTAGCTCAGTCCTAGGTATAGTGCTAGCTACTAGCTGTCACCGGATGTGCTTTCCGGTC
TGATGAGTCCGTGAGGACGAAACAGCCTCTACAAATAATTTTGTTTAAGGGCCCAAGTTCACTTAAAAAG
GAGATCAACAATGAAAGCAATTTTCGTACTGAAACATCTTAATCATGCTAAGGAGGTTTTCTAATGATGC
GTAAAGGAGAAGAACTTTTCACTGGAGTTGTCCCAATTCTTGTTGAATTAGATGGTGATGTTAATGGGCA
CAAATTTTCTGTCAGTGGAGAGGGTGAAGGTGATGCAACATACGGAAAACTTACCCTTAAATTTATTTGC
ACTACTGGAAAACTACCTGTTCCATGGCCAACACTTGTCACTACTTTCGGTTATGGTGTTCAATGCTTTG
CGAGATACCCAGATCATATGAAACAGCATGACTTTTTCAAGAGTGCCATGCCCGAAGGTTATGTACAGGA
AAGAACTATATTTTTCAAAGATGACGGGAACTACAAGACACGTGCTGAAGTCAAGTTTGAAGGTGATACC
CTTGTTAATAGAATCGAGTTAAAAGGTATTGATTTTAAAGAAGATGGAAACATTCTTGGACACAAATTGG
AATACAACTATAACTCACACAATGTATACATCATGGCAGACAAACAAAAGAATGGAATCAAAGTTAACTT
CAAAATTAGACACAACATTGAAGATGGAAGCGTTCAACTAGCAGACCATTATCAACAAAATACTCCAATT
GGCGATGGCCCTGTCCTTTTACCAGACAACCATTACCTGTCCACACAATCTGCCCTTTCGAAAGATCCCA
ACGAAAAGAGAGATCACATGGTCCTTCTTGAGTTTGTAACAGCTGCTGGGATTACACATGGCATGGATGA
ACTATACAAATAATAAAGGTCCAGGCATCAAATAAAACGAAAGGCTCAGTCGAAAGACTGGGCCTTTCGT
TTTATCTGTTGTTTGTCGGTGAACGCTCTCTACTAGAGTCACACTGGCTCACCTTCGGGTGGGCCTTTCT
GCGTTTATAGCTTATGTCTTCAGCAGTAGGACAAATCCGCCGCCCTAGACAGCTGGGCGCGCCCCCCCTA
CGGGCTTGCTCTCCGGGCTTCGCCCTGCGCGGTCGCTGCGCTCCCTTGCCAGCCCGTGGATATGTGGACG
ATGGCCGCGAGCGGCCACCGGCTGGCTCGCTTCGCTCGGCCCGTGGACAACCCTGCTGGACAAGCTGATG
GACAGGCTGCGCCTGCCCACGAGCTTGACCACAGGGATTGCCCACCGGCTACCCAGCCTTCGACCACATA
CCCACCGGCTCCAACTGCGCGGCCTGCGGCCTTGCCCCATCAATTTTTTTAATTTTCTCTGGGGAAAAGC
CTCCGGCCTGCGGCCTGCGCGCTTCGCTTGCCGGTTGGACACCAAGTGGAAGGCGGGTCAAGGCTCGCGC
AGCGACCGCGCAGCGGCTTGGCCTTGACGCGCCTGGAACGACCCAAGCCTATGCGAGTGGGGGCAGTCGA
AGGGCGAAGCCCGCCCGCCTGCCCCCCGAGCCTCACGGCGGCGAGTGCGGGGGTTCCAAGGGGGCAGCGC
CACCTTGGGCAAGGCCGAAGGCCGCGCAGTCGATCAACAAGCCCCGGAGGGGCCACTTTTTGCCGGAGGG
GGAGCCGCGCCGAAGGCGTGGGGGAACCCCGCAGGGGTGCCCTTCTTTGGGCACCAAAGAACTAGATATA
GGGCGAAATGCGAAAGACTTAAAAATCAACAACTTAAAAAAGGGGGGTACGCAACAGCTCATTGCGGCAC
CCCCCGCAATAGCTCATTGCGTAGGTTAAAGAAAATCTGTAATTGACTGCCACTTTTACGCAACGCATAA
TTGTTGTCGCGCTGCCGAAAAGTTGCAGCTGATTGCGCATGGTGCCGCAACCGTGCGGCACCCCTACCGC
ATGGAGATAAGCATGGCCACGCAGTCCAGAGAAATCGGCATTCAAGCCAAGAACAAGCCCGGTCACTGGG
TGCAAACGGAACGCAAAGCGCATGAGGCGTGGGCCGGGCTTATTGCGAGGAAACCCACGGCGGCAATGCT
GCTGCATCACCTCGTGGCGCAGATGGGCCACCAGAACGCCGTGGTGGTCAGCCAGAAAACACTTTCCAAG
CTCATCGGACGTTCTTTGCGGACGGTCCAATACGCAGTCAAGGACTTGGTGGCCGAGCGCTGGATCTCCG
TCGTGAAGCTCAACGGCCCCGGCACCGTGTCGGCCTACGTGGTCAATGACCGCGTGGCGTGGGGCCAGCC
CCGCGACCAGTTGCGCCTGTCGGTGTTCAGTGCCGCCGTGGTGGTTGATCACGACGACCAGGACGAATCG
CTGTTGGGGCATGGCGACCTGCGCCGCATCCCGACCCTGTATCCGGGCGAGCAGCAACTACCGACCGGCC
CCGGCGAGGAGCCGCCCAGCCAGCCCGGCATTCCGGGCATGGAACCAGACCTGCCAGCCTTGACCGAAAC
GGAGGAATGGGAACGGCGCGGGCAGCAGCGCCTGCCGATGCCCGATGAGCCGTGTTTTCTGGACGATGGC
GAGCCGTTGGAGCCGCCGACACGGGTAACGCTGCCGCGCCGGTAGGGCCGGCCTACGGCCAGCCTCGCAG
AGCAGGATTCCCGTTGAGCACCGCCAGGTGCGAATAAGGGACAGTGAAGAAGGAACACCCGCTCGCGGGT
GGGCCTACTTCACCTATCCTGCCCTTGTGTCTCAAAATCTCTGATGTACATTGCACAAGATAAAAATATA
TCATCATGAACAATAAAACTGTCTGCTTACATAAACAGTAATACAAGGGGTGTTATGAGCCATATTCAAC
GGGAAACGTCTTGCTCCAGGCCGCGATTAAATTCCAACATGGATGCTGATTTATATGGGTATAAATGGGC
TCGCGATAATGTCGGGCAATCAGGTGCGACAATCTATCGATTGTATGGGAAGCCCGATGCGCCAGAGTTG
TTTCTGAAACATGGCAAAGGTAGCGTTGCCAATGATGTTACAGATGAGATGGTCAGACTAAACTGGCTGA
CGGAATTTATGCCTCTTCCGACCATCAAGCATTTTATCCGTACTCCTGATGATGCATGGTTACTCACCAC
TGCGATCCCCGGGAAAACAGCATTCCAGGTATTAGAAGAATATCCTGATTCAGGTGAAAATATTGTTGAT
GCGCTGGCAGTGTTCCTGCGCCGGTTGCATTCGATTCCTGTTTGTAATTGTCCTTTTAACAGCGATCGCG
TATTTCGTCTCGCTCAGGCGCAATCACGAATGAATAACGGTTTGGTTGATGCGAGTGATTTTGATGACGA
GCGTAATGGCTGGCCTGTTGAACAAGTCTGGAAAGAAATGCATAAGCTTTTGCCATTCTCACCGGATTCA
GTCGTCACTCATGGTGATTTCTCACTTGATAACCTTATTTTTGACGAGGGGAAATTAATAGGTTGTATTG
ATGTTGGACGAGTCGGAATCGCAGACCGATACCAGGATCTTGCCATCCTATGGAACTGCCTCGGTGAGTT
TTCTCCTTCATTACAGAAACGGCTTTTTCAAAAATATGGTATTGATAATCCTGATATGAATAAATTGCAG
TTTCATTTGATGCTCGATGAGTTTTTCTAAGGTAACTGTCAGACCAAGTTTACTCATATATACTTTAGAT
TGATTTTTCGTTCCACTGAGCGTCAGACCCCAGAACTCTGTCAGACCGAGTGGAAGACAT
Features (pLannotate 1.2.2; 9 found; start..end, strand, type, name):
     11..39      +  promoter       J23119 promoter (fragment): bacterial promoter (Registry of Standard Biological Parts BBa J23119)
     46..95      +  misc_RNA       sTRSV HHRz: hammerhead ribozyme from the tobacco ringspot virus satellite RNA (Khvorova et al., 2003)
    207..920     +  CDS            hfriFP: hfriFP is a fluorescent protein published in 2013, derived from Herbaspirillum frisingense.
    939..1010    +  terminator     rrnB T1 terminator: transcription terminator T1 from the E. coli rrnB gene
   1026..1053    +  terminator     T7Te terminator: phage T7 early transcription terminator
   1201..1972    +  rep_origin     pBBR1 oriV: replication origin of the broad-host-range plasmid pBBR1 from Bordetella bronchiseptica; requires the pBBR1 Rep protein for replication
   1973..2635    +  CDS            pBBR1 Rep: replication protein for the broad-host-range plasmid pBBR1 from Bordetella bronchiseptica
   2646..2754    -  oriT           oriT: incP origin of transfer
   2855..3670    +  CDS            KanR: aminoglycoside phosphotransferase; aph(3')-Ia; confers resistance to kanamycin in bacteria or G418 (Geneticin®) in eukaryotes
