[The description below was written by a language model from this plasmid's Addgene catalogue record and pLannotate feature annotations shown in this document.]
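Description:
pBBR1_DVK_AE(J23106-RiboJ-BCD2-E0040m-B0015) is a 3,770-nt bacterial expression plasmid built on the broad-host-range pBBR1 replicon, modified to carry a CIDAR MoClo cloning site and a kanamycin resistance marker. Replication depends on the pBBR1 oriV together with the plasmid-encoded pBBR1 Rep protein, a pairing that allows maintenance in a wide range of Gram-negative bacteria. The record lists it as low copy and propagated in DH5alpha. An aph(3')-Ia KanR gene provides selection, and an annotated incP oriT should allow conjugative mobilisation into other hosts when transfer functions are supplied in trans.

The payload is a single modular transcription unit occupying the A–E MoClo position. The constitutive Anderson-series promoter J23106 drives transcription. The automated annotation labels this region as a fragment of J23119, most likely because the Anderson promoters are closely related, and the name and catalogue purpose identify it as J23106. Downstream lies RiboJ, an insulator based on the sTRSV hammerhead ribozyme, which cleaves itself from the transcript to give a standardised 5′ end independent of the promoter used. The bicistronic design element BCD2 then directs translation initiation in a way intended to be less sensitive to the downstream coding sequence; it is not separately annotated. The reporter is a roughly 720-bp synthetic GFP (E0040m). The annotation tool's "hfriFP" label for this ORF appears to be a database match rather than the stated identity. Transcription ends at B0015, the double terminator seen here as rrnB T1 plus T7Te.

The construct belongs to a toolkit that extends modular cloning parts to diverse bacteria, and it serves as a fluorescent reporter for measuring how this promoter and translation-element combination performs across hosts.
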