Addgene plasmid #197673: pBBR1_DVK_AE(J23106-RiboJ-BCD2-E0040m-B0015)
Purpose: Expresses GFP under the control of J23106 and RiboJ-BCD2
Depositing lab: Eric Young. Depositing organization: Worcester Polytechnic Institute. Publication: Systematic Part Transfer by Extending a Modular Toolkit to Diverse Bacteria. Keating KW, Young EM. ACS Synth Biol. 2023 Jun 9. doi: 10.1021/acssynbio.3c00104. PubMed 37294017.
Backbone
  Vector backbone: pBBR1
  Modifications to backbone: CIDAR MoClo cloning site, kanamycin resistance
  Vector type: Bacterial Expression, Synthetic Biology
Growth in bacteria
  Bacterial resistance: Kanamycin, 50 μg/mL
  Growth temperature: 37°C
  Growth strain: DH5alpha
  Copy number: Low Copy
Gene/Insert
  Gene/Insert name: GFP
  Species: Synthetic
  Insert size (bp): 720
Terms and licenses: Academic/Nonprofit Terms; Industry Terms: Not Available to Industry
How to cite: pBBR1_DVK_AE(J23106-RiboJ-BCD2-E0040m-B0015) was a gift from Eric Young (Addgene plasmid # 197673 ; http://n2t.net/addgene:197673 ; RRID:Addgene_197673)
